Addgene plasmid #104145: PAJ426
Purpose: (Empty Backbone) Expresses HIV3 igRNA and sfGFP
Depositing lab: Alfonso Jaramillo. Depositing organization: University of Warwick. Publication: Engineered RNA-Interacting CRISPR Guide RNAs for Genetic Sensing and Diagnostics. Galizi R, Duncan JN, Rostain W, Quinn CM, Storch M, Kushwaha M, Jaramillo A. CRISPR J. 2020 Oct;3(5):398-408. doi: 10.1089/crispr.2020.0029. PubMed 33095053.
Backbone
  Vector backbone: pSC101
  Backbone size (bp): 3100
  Vector type: Bacterial Expression, CRISPR
  Promoter: J23119
Growth in bacteria
  Bacterial resistance: Kanamycin, 50 μg/mL
  Growth temperature: 37°C
  Growth strain: DH5alpha
  Copy number: High Copy
Gene/Insert
  Cloning method: Gibson Cloning
Terms and licenses: Academic/Nonprofit Terms; Industry Terms: Not Available to Industry
How to cite: PAJ426 was a gift from Alfonso Jaramillo (Addgene plasmid # 104145 ; http://n2t.net/addgene:104145 ; RRID:Addgene_104145)
