[The description below was written by a language model from this plasmid's Addgene catalogue record and pLannotate feature annotations shown in this document.]
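Description:
PAJ426 is a 4,465 bp bacterial expression and CRISPR plasmid built on a pSC101 backbone for use in E. coli. It replicates through the pSC101 origin together with the plasmid-encoded Rep101 (RepA) protein and is selected with kanamycin via a KanR aminoglycoside phosphotransferase gene. The catalogue lists it as high copy, whereas the annotated pSC101 origin is generally described as low copy; the record does not explain this difference. Both the depositor sequence and the repository's sequencing result are the same length and carry the same fourteen annotated features, in opposite orientation and with different start points.

The payload consists of two divergently arranged transcription units. In one, the strong constitutive synthetic promoter J23119 drives the "HIV3 igRNA", an engineered guide RNA that ends in the Streptococcus pyogenes Cas9 gRNA scaffold and is followed by terminator elements (a lambda t0 fragment, the his operon terminator and a full lambda t0). A 20 nt segment immediately upstream of the scaffold, where a spacer would sit, is annotated as a lacIq promoter fragment; the record does not state its target. In the other unit, superfolder GFP is placed downstream of a hybrid regulatory region annotated as a PLtetO-1 promoter fragment adjoining a lac operator, and is terminated by the tonB terminator. No Cas9 or dCas9 gene is present, so the nuclease would have to be supplied separately.

According to the associated publication title, the plasmid belongs to work on RNA-interacting guide RNAs for genetic sensing and diagnostics, with sfGFP presumably serving as the fluorescent readout of guide activity. The entry is catalogued as an empty backbone assembled by Gibson cloning, with no separate insert listed.
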