Features (pLannotate 1.2.2; 14 found; start..end, strand, type, name):
      5..64      +  terminator     his operon terminator: This putative transcriptin terminator from the E. coli his operon has a 2-bp deletion introduced during synthesis. Its efficiency has not been determined.
    125..142     -  terminator     lambda t0 terminator (fragment): transcription terminator from phage lambda
    215..290     -  misc_RNA       gRNA scaffold: guide RNA scaffold for the Streptococcus pyogenes CRISPR/Cas9 system
    291..310     -  promoter       lacIq promoter (fragment): lacI (mutant); In the lacIq allele, a single base change in the promoter boosts expression of the lacI gene about 10-fold.
    352..386     -  promoter       J23119 promoter: bacterial promoter (Registry of Standard Biological Parts BBa J23119)
    443..459     +  protein_bind   lac operator: The lac repressor binds to the lac operator to inhibit transcription in E. coli. This inhibition can be relieved by adding lactose or isopropyl-β-D-thiogalactopyranoside (IPTG). lac repressor encoded by lacI
    459..491     +  promoter       PLtetO-1 promoter (fragment): modified phage lambda PL promoter with tet operator sites (Lutz and Bujard, 1997)
    527..1237    +  CDS            superfolder GFP: GFP variant that folds robustly even when fused to poorly folded proteins (Pédelacq et al., 2006)
   1324..1355    +  terminator     tonB terminator: bidirectional E. coli tonB-P14 transcription terminator
   1402..1442    -  terminator     bacterial terminator (fragment): putative bacterial transcription terminator
   1454..2269    -  CDS            KanR: aminoglycoside phosphotransferase confers resistance to kanamycin in bacteria or G418 (Geneticin®) in eukaryotes
   2627..3577    -  CDS            Rep101: RepA protein needed for replication with the pSC101 origin; rep101
   3625..3847    -  rep_origin     pSC101 ori: low-copy replication origin that requires the Rep101 protein
   4339..4433    -  terminator     lambda t0 terminator: transcription terminator from phage lambda
>Addgene plasmid #104145 | PAJ426 | depositor full sequence | sequence record 197249 | PAJ426 sequence 4465 bps
TAGCTCCGGCAAAAAAACGGGCAAGGTGTCACCACCCTGCCCTTTTTCTTTAAAACCGAAAAGATTACTT
CGCGTTTGCCACCTGACGTCTGGACTCACAAAGAAAAAACGCCCGGTGTGCAAGACCGAGCGTTCTGAAC
AAGTCCCATTCGCCATGCCGAAGCATGTTGCCCAGCCGGCGCCAGCGAGGAGGCTGGGACCATGCCGGCC
AAAAGCACCGACTCGGTGCCACTTTTTCAAGTTGATAACGGACTAGCCTTATTTTAACTTGCTATTTCTA
GCTCTAAAACTACCGCGAAAGGTTTTGCACAGACTCTGCTATAAGGTGCAAAACCTTTCTTATTAGGACA
CGCTAGCATTATACCTAGGACTGAGCTAGCTGTCAAGTCGACCCAGCTGAGACTTGCCTGGCGTCAATAA
ATGTGAGCGGATAACATTGACATTGTGAGCGGATAACAAGATACTGAGCACATCAGCAGGACGCACTGAC
CTACTAGAGAAAGAGGAGAAATACTAGATGACTAGTCGTAAAGGCGAAGAGCTGTTCACTGGTGTCGTCC
CTATTCTGGTGGAACTGGATGGTGATGTCAACGGTCATAAGTTTTCCGTGCGTGGCGAGGGTGAAGGTGA
CGCAACTAATGGTAAACTGACGCTGAAGTTCATCTGTACTACTGGTAAACTGCCGGTACCTTGGCCGACT
CTGGTAACGACGCTGACTTATGGTGTTCAGTGCTTTGCTCGTTATCCGGACCATATGAAGCAGCATGACT
TCTTCAAGTCCGCCATGCCGGAAGGCTATGTGCAGGAACGCACGATTTCCTTTAAGGATGACGGCACGTA
CAAAACGCGTGCGGAAGTGAAATTTGAAGGCGATACCCTGGTAAACCGCATTGAGCTGAAAGGCATTGAC
TTTAAAGAAGACGGCAATATCCTGGGCCATAAGCTGGAATACAATTTTAACAGCCACAATGTTTACATCA
CCGCCGATAAACAAAAAAATGGCATTAAAGCGAATTTTAAAATTCGCCACAACGTGGAGGATGGCAGCGT
GCAGCTGGCTGATCACTACCAGCAAAACACTCCAATCGGTGATGGTCCTGTTCTGCTGCCAGACAATCAC
TATCTGAGCACGCAAAGCGTTCTGTCTAAAGATCCGAACGAGAAACGCGATCATATGGTTCTGCTGGAGT
TCGTAACCGCAGCGGGCATCACGCATGGTATGGATGAACTGTACAAAGCTAGCGCAGCGAACGACGAAAA
TTACGCCCTTGCAGCGTAATAACTGCAGGAGTCACTAAGGGTTAGTTAGTTAGATTAGCAGAAAGTCAAA
AGCCTCCGACCGGAGGCTTTTGACTAAAACTTCCCTTGGGGTTATCATTGGGGCTCACTCAAAGGCGGTA
ATCAGATAAAAAAAATCCTTAGCTTTCGCTAAGGATGATTTCTGCTAGTATTATTAGAAAAACTCATCGA
GCATCAAATGAAACTGCAATTTATTCATATCAGGATTATCAATACCATATTTTTGAAAAAGCCGTTTCTG
TAATGAAGGAGAAAACTCACCGAGGCAGTTCCAAAGAATGGCAAGGTCCTGGTAACGGTCTGCGATTCCG
ACCCGTCCAACATCAATACAACCTATTAATTTCCCCTCGTCAAAAATAAGGTTATCAAGTGAGAAATCAC
CATGAGTGACGACTGAATCCGGTGAGAATGGCAAGAGCTTGTGCATTTCTTTCCAGACTTGTTCAACAGG
CCAGCCATTACGCTCGTCATCAAAATCACTCGCATCAACCAAACCGTTATTCATGCGTGATTGCGCCTGA
GCAAGACGAAATACACGATCGCTGTTAAAAGGACAATTACAAACAGGAATCGAATGTAACCGGCGCAGGA
ACACGGCCAGCGCATCAACAATATTTTCACCTGAATCAGGATATTCTTCTAATACCTGGAAGGCTGTTTT
CCCAGGAATCGCGGTGGTGAGTAACCACGCATCATCAGGAGTACGGATAAAATGCTTGATGGTCGGGAGA
GGCATAAACTCCGTCAGCCAGTTGAGACGGACCATCTCATCTGTAACATCATTGGCAACGCTACCTTTGC
CATGTTTCAGAAACAACTCTGGCGCATCGGGCTTCCCATACAAGCGATAGATTGTCGCACCTGATTGCCC
GACATTATCGCGAGCCCATTTATACCCATATAAATCAGCGTCCATGTTGGAGTTTAAGCGCGGACGGGAG
CAAGACGTTTCCCGTTGAATATGGCTCATAACACCCCTTGTATTACTGTTTATGTAAGCAGACAGTTTTA
TTGTTCATGATGATATATTTTTATCTTGTGCAATGTAACATCAGAGATTTTGAGACACAACGTGGCTTTG
TTGAATAAATCGAACTTTTGCTGAGTTGAAGGATCAGCTCTAGTAGTTACATTGTCGATCTGTTCATGGT
GAACAGCTTTAAATGCACCAAAAACTCGTAAAAGCTCTGATGTATCTATCTTTTTTACACCGTTTTCATC
TGTGCATATGGACAGTTTTCCCTTTGATATCTAACGGTGAACAGTTGTTCTACTTTTGTTTGTTAGTCTT
GATGCTTCACTGATAGATACAAGAGCCATAAGAACCTCAGATCCTTCCGTATTTAGCCAGTATGTTCTCT
AGTGTGGTTCGTTGTTTTTGCGTGAGCCATGAGAACGAACCATTGAGATCATGCTTACTTTGCATGTCAC
TCAAAAATTTTGCCTCAAAACTGGTGAGCTGAATTTTTGCAGTTAAAGCATCGTGTAGTGTTTTTCTTAG
TCCGTTACGTAGGTAGGAATCTGATGTAATGGTTGTTGGTATTTTGTCACCATTCATTTTTATCTGGTTG
TTCTCAAGTTCGGTTACGAGATCCATTTGTCTATCTAGTTCAACTTGGAAAATCAACGTATCAGTCGGGC
GGCCTCGCTTATCAACCACCAATTTCATATTGCTGTAAGTGTTTAAATCTTTACTTATTGGTTTCAAAAC
CCATTGGTTAAGCCTTTTAAACTCATGGTAGTTATTTTCAAGCATTAACATGAACTTAAATTCATCAAGG
CTAATCTCTATATTTGCCTTGTGAGTTTTCTTTTGTGTTAGTTCTTTTAATAACCACTCATAAATCCTCA
TAGAGTATTTGTTTTCAAAAGACTTAACATGTTCCAGATTATATTTTATGAATTTTTTTAACTGGAAAAG
ATAAGGCAATATCTCTTCACTAAAAACTAATTCTAATTTTTCGCTTGAGAACTTGGCATAGTTTGTCCAC
TGGAAAATCTCAAAGCCTTTAACCAAAGGATTCCTGATTTCCACAGTTCTCGTCATCAGCTCTCTGGTTG
CTTTAGCTAATACACCATAAGCATTTTCCCTACTGATGTTCATCATCTGAGCGTATTGGTTATAAGTGAA
CGATACCGTCCGTTCTTTCCTTGTAGGGTTTTCAATCGTGGGGTTGAGTAGTGCCACACAGCATAAAATT
AGCTTGGTTTCATGCTCCGTTAAGTCATAGCGACTAATCGCTAGTTCATTTGCTTTGAAAACAACTAATT
CAGACATACATCTCAATTGGTCTAGGTGATTTTAATCACTATACCAATTGAGATGGGCTAGTCAATGATA
ATTACATGTCCTTTTCCTTTGAGTTGTGGGTATCTGTAAATTCTGCTAGACCTTTGCTGGAAAACTTGTA
AATTCTGCTAGACCCTCTGTAAATTCCGCTAGACCTTTGTGTGTTTTTTTTGTTTATATTCAAGTGGTTA
TAATTTATAGAATAAAGAAAGAATAAAAAAAGATAAAAAGAATAGATCCCAGCCCTGTGTATAACTCACT
ACTTTAGTCAGTTCCGCAGTATTACAAAAGGATGTCGCAAACGCTGTTTGCTCCTCTACAAAACAGACCT
TAAAACCCTAAAGGCTTAAGTAGCACCCTCGCAAGCTCGGGCAAATCGCTGAATATTCCTTTTGTCTCCG
ACCATCAGGCACCTGAGTCGCTGTCTTTTTCGTGACATTCAGTTCGCTGCGCTCACGGCTCTGGCAGTGA
ATGGGGGTAAATGGCACTACAGGCGCCTTTTATGGATTCATGCAAGGAAACTACCCATAATACAAGAAAA
GCCCGTCACGGGCTTCTCAGGGCGTTTTATGGCGGGTCTGCTATGTGGTGCTATCTGACTTTTTGCTGTT
CAGCAGTTCCTGCCCTCTGATTTTCCAGTCTGACCACTTCGGATTATCCCGTGACAGGTCATTCAGACTG
GCTAATGCACCCAGTAAGGCAGCGGTATCATCAACAGGCTTACCCGTCTTACTGTCCCTAGTGCTTGGAT
TCTCACCAATAAAAAACGCCCGGCGGCAACCGAGCGTTCTGAACAAATCCAGATGGAGTTCTGAGGTCAT
TACTGGATCTATCAACAGGAGTCCAAGCGAGCTCGTAAACTTGGTCTGACAGCTC
