Features (pLannotate 1.2.2; 14 found; start..end, strand, type, name):
    447..479     -  promoter       PLtetO-1 promoter (fragment): modified phage lambda PL promoter with tet operator sites (Lutz and Bujard, 1997)
    479..495     -  protein_bind   lac operator: The lac repressor binds to the lac operator to inhibit transcription in E. coli. This inhibition can be relieved by adding lactose or isopropyl-β-D-thiogalactopyranoside (IPTG). lac repressor encoded by lacI
    552..586     +  promoter       J23119 promoter: bacterial promoter (Registry of Standard Biological Parts BBa J23119)
    628..647     +  promoter       lacIq promoter (fragment): lacI (mutant); In the lacIq allele, a single base change in the promoter boosts expression of the lacI gene about 10-fold.
    648..723     +  misc_RNA       gRNA scaffold: guide RNA scaffold for the Streptococcus pyogenes CRISPR/Cas9 system
    796..813     +  terminator     lambda t0 terminator (fragment): transcription terminator from phage lambda
    874..933     -  terminator     his operon terminator: This putative transcriptin terminator from the E. coli his operon has a 2-bp deletion introduced during synthesis. Its efficiency has not been determined.
    970..1064    +  terminator     lambda t0 terminator: transcription terminator from phage lambda
   1556..1778    +  rep_origin     pSC101 ori: low-copy replication origin that requires the Rep101 protein
   1826..2776    +  CDS            Rep101: RepA protein needed for replication with the pSC101 origin; rep101
   3134..3949    +  CDS            KanR: aminoglycoside phosphotransferase confers resistance to kanamycin in bacteria or G418 (Geneticin®) in eukaryotes
   3961..4001    +  terminator     bacterial terminator (fragment): putative bacterial transcription terminator
   4048..4079    -  terminator     tonB terminator: bidirectional E. coli tonB-P14 transcription terminator
   4166..411     -  CDS            superfolder GFP (across the origin): GFP variant that folds robustly even when fused to poorly folded proteins (Pédelacq et al., 2006)
>Addgene plasmid #104145 | PAJ426 | addgene full sequence | sequence record 200483 | Addgene NGS Result
GCCCAGGATATTGCCGTCTTCTTTAAAGTCAATGCCTTTCAGCTCAATGCGGTTTACCAGGGTATCGCCT
TCAAATTTCACTTCCGCACGCGTTTTGTACGTGCCGTCATCCTTAAAGGAAATCGTGCGTTCCTGCACAT
AGCCTTCCGGCATGGCGGACTTGAAGAAGTCATGCTGCTTCATATGGTCCGGATAACGAGCAAAGCACTG
AACACCATAAGTCAGCGTCGTTACCAGAGTCGGCCAAGGTACCGGCAGTTTACCAGTAGTACAGATGAAC
TTCAGCGTCAGTTTACCATTAGTTGCGTCACCTTCACCCTCGCCACGCACGGAAAACTTATGACCGTTGA
CATCACCATCCAGTTCCACCAGAATAGGGACGACACCAGTGAACAGCTCTTCGCCTTTACGACTAGTCAT
CTAGTATTTCTCCTCTTTCTCTAGTAGGTCAGTGCGTCCTGCTGATGTGCTCAGTATCTTGTTATCCGCT
CACAATGTCAATGTTATCCGCTCACATTTATTGACGCCAGGCAAGTCTCAGCTGGGTCGACTTGACAGCT
AGCTCAGTCCTAGGTATAATGCTAGCGTGTCCTAATAAGAAAGGTTTTGCACCTTATAGCAGAGTCTGTG
CAAAACCTTTCGCGGTAGTTTTAGAGCTAGAAATAGCAAGTTAAAATAAGGCTAGTCCGTTATCAACTTG
AAAAAGTGGCACCGAGTCGGTGCTTTTGGCCGGCATGGTCCCAGCCTCCTCGCTGGCGCCGGCTGGGCAA
CATGCTTCGGCATGGCGAATGGGACTTGTTCAGAACGCTCGGTCTTGCACACCGGGCGTTTTTTCTTTGT
GAGTCCAGACGTCAGGTGGCAAACGCGAAGTAATCTTTTCGGTTTTAAAGAAAAAGGGCAGGGTGGTGAC
ACCTTGCCCGTTTTTTTGCCGGAGCTAGAGCTGTCAGACCAAGTTTACGAGCTCGCTTGGACTCCTGTTG
ATAGATCCAGTAATGACCTCAGAACTCCATCTGGATTTGTTCAGAACGCTCGGTTGCCGCCGGGCGTTTT
TTATTGGTGAGAATCCAAGCACTAGGGACAGTAAGACGGGTAAGCCTGTTGATGATACCGCTGCCTTACT
GGGTGCATTAGCCAGTCTGAATGACCTGTCACGGGATAATCCGAAGTGGTCAGACTGGAAAATCAGAGGG
CAGGAACTGCTGAACAGCAAAAAGTCAGATAGCACCACATAGCAGACCCGCCATAAAACGCCCTGAGAAG
CCCGTGACGGGCTTTTCTTGTATTATGGGTAGTTTCCTTGCATGAATCCATAAAAGGCGCCTGTAGTGCC
ATTTACCCCCATTCACTGCCAGAGCCGTGAGCGCAGCGAACTGAATGTCACGAAAAAGACAGCGACTCAG
GTGCCTGATGGTCGGAGACAAAAGGAATATTCAGCGATTTGCCCGAGCTTGCGAGGGTGCTACTTAAGCC
TTTAGGGTTTTAAGGTCTGTTTTGTAGAGGAGCAAACAGCGTTTGCGACATCCTTTTGTAATACTGCGGA
ACTGACTAAAGTAGTGAGTTATACACAGGGCTGGGATCTATTCTTTTTATCTTTTTTTATTCTTTCTTTA
TTCTATAAATTATAACCACTTGAATATAAACAAAAAAAACACACAAAGGTCTAGCGGAATTTACAGAGGG
TCTAGCAGAATTTACAAGTTTTCCAGCAAAGGTCTAGCAGAATTTACAGATACCCACAACTCAAAGGAAA
AGGACATGTAATTATCATTGACTAGCCCATCTCAATTGGTATAGTGATTAAAATCACCTAGACCAATTGA
GATGTATGTCTGAATTAGTTGTTTTCAAAGCAAATGAACTAGCGATTAGTCGCTATGACTTAACGGAGCA
TGAAACCAAGCTAATTTTATGCTGTGTGGCACTACTCAACCCCACGATTGAAAACCCTACAAGGAAAGAA
CGGACGGTATCGTTCACTTATAACCAATACGCTCAGATGATGAACATCAGTAGGGAAAATGCTTATGGTG
TATTAGCTAAAGCAACCAGAGAGCTGATGACGAGAACTGTGGAAATCAGGAATCCTTTGGTTAAAGGCTT
TGGGATTTTCCAGTGGACAAACTATGCCAAGTTCTCAAGCGAAAAATTAGAATTAGTTTTTAGTGAAGAG
ATATTGCCTTATCTTTTCCAGTTAAAAAAATTCATAAAATATAATCTGGAACATGTTAAGTCTTTTGAAA
ACAAATACTCTATGAGGATTTATGAGTGGTTATTAAAAGAACTAACACAAAAGAAAACTCACAAGGCAAA
TATAGAGATTAGCCTTGATGAATTTAAGTTCATGTTAATGCTTGAAAATAACTACCATGAGTTTAAAAGG
CTTAACCAATGGGTTTTGAAACCAATAAGTAAAGATTTAAACACTTACAGCAATATGAAATTGGTGGTTG
ATAAGCGAGGCCGCCCGACTGATACGTTGATTTTCCAAGTTGAACTAGATAGACAAATGGATCTCGTAAC
CGAACTTGAGAACAACCAGATAAAAATGAATGGTGACAAAATACCAACAACCATTACATCAGATTCCTAC
CTACATAACGGACTAAGAAAAACACTACACGATGCTTTAACTGCAAAAATTCAGCTCACCAGTTTTGAGG
CAAAATTTTTGAGTGACATGCAAAGTAAGTATGATCTCAATGGTTCGTTCTCATGGCTCACGCAAAAACA
ACGAACCACACTAGAGAACATACTGGCTAAATACGGAAGGATCTGAGGTTCTTATGGCTCTTGTATCTAT
CAGTGAAGCATCAAGACTAACAAACAAAAGTAGAACAACTGTTCACCGTTACATATCAAAGGGAAAACTG
TCCATATGCACAGATGAAAACGGTGTAAAAAAGATAGATACATCAGAGCTTTTACGAGTTTTTGGTGCAT
TCAAAGCTGTTCACCATGAACAGATCGACAATGTAACTACTAGAGCTGATCCTTCAACTCAGCAAAAGTT
CGATTTATTCAACAAAGCCACGTTGTGTCTCAAAATCTCTGATGTTACATTGCACAAGATAAAAATATAT
CATCATGAACAATAAAACTGTCTGCTTACATAAACAGTAATACAAGGGGTGTTATGAGCCATATTCAACG
GGAAACGTCTTGCTCCCGTCCGCGCTTAAACTCCAACATGGACGCTGATTTATATGGGTATAAATGGGCT
CGCGATAATGTCGGGCAATCAGGTGCGACAATCTATCGCTTGTATGGGAAGCCCGATGCGCCAGAGTTGT
TTCTGAAACATGGCAAAGGTAGCGTTGCCAATGATGTTACAGATGAGATGGTCCGTCTCAACTGGCTGAC
GGAGTTTATGCCTCTCCCGACCATCAAGCATTTTATCCGTACTCCTGATGATGCGTGGTTACTCACCACC
GCGATTCCTGGGAAAACAGCCTTCCAGGTATTAGAAGAATATCCTGATTCAGGTGAAAATATTGTTGATG
CGCTGGCCGTGTTCCTGCGCCGGTTACATTCGATTCCTGTTTGTAATTGTCCTTTTAACAGCGATCGTGT
ATTTCGTCTTGCTCAGGCGCAATCACGCATGAATAACGGTTTGGTTGATGCGAGTGATTTTGATGACGAG
CGTAATGGCTGGCCTGTTGAACAAGTCTGGAAAGAAATGCACAAGCTCTTGCCATTCTCACCGGATTCAG
TCGTCACTCATGGTGATTTCTCACTTGATAACCTTATTTTTGACGAGGGGAAATTAATAGGTTGTATTGA
TGTTGGACGGGTCGGAATCGCAGACCGTTACCAGGACCTTGCCATTCTTTGGAACTGCCTCGGTGAGTTT
TCTCCTTCATTACAGAAACGGCTTTTTCAAAAATATGGTATTGATAATCCTGATATGAATAAATTGCAGT
TTCATTTGATGCTCGATGAGTTTTTCTAATAATACTAGCAGAAATCATCCTTAGCGAAAGCTAAGGATTT
TTTTTATCTGATTACCGCCTTTGAGTGAGCCCCAATGATAACCCCAAGGGAAGTTTTAGTCAAAAGCCTC
CGGTCGGAGGCTTTTGACTTTCTGCTAATCTAACTAACTAACCCTTAGTGACTCCTGCAGTTATTACGCT
GCAAGGGCGTAATTTTCGTCGTTCGCTGCGCTAGCTTTGTACAGTTCATCCATACCATGCGTGATGCCCG
CTGCGGTTACGAACTCCAGCAGAACCATATGATCGCGTTTCTCGTTCGGATCTTTAGACAGAACGCTTTG
CGTGCTCAGATAGTGATTGTCTGGCAGCAGAACAGGACCATCACCGATTGGAGTGTTTTGCTGGTAGTGA
TCAGCCAGCTGCACGCTGCCATCCTCCACGTTGTGGCGAATTTTAAAATTCGCTTTAATGCCATTTTTTT
GTTTATCGGCGGTGATGTAAACATTGTGGCTGTTAAAATTGTATTCCAGCTTATG
